Addgene plasmid #163744: TET-pLKO-neo NXPH4-sh1
Purpose: Lentivirus for inducible knockdown of NXPH4 (human)
Depositing lab: Roland Friedel. Depositing organization: Icahn School of Medicine at Mount Sinai.
Backbone
  Vector backbone: pLKO-Tet-On (Tet-pLKO-Neo) Addgene # 21916
  Backbone manufacturer: Wiederschain et al., 2009 Cell Cycle 8:3, 498-504
  Backbone size w/o insert (bp): 9084
  Total vector size (bp): 9143
  Vector type: Mammalian Expression, Lentiviral, RNAi
  Selectable markers: Neomycin (select with G418)
Growth in bacteria
  Bacterial resistance: Ampicillin, 100 μg/mL
  Growth temperature: 30°C
  Growth strain: NEB Stable
  Copy number: High Copy
Gene/Insert
  Gene/Insert name: NXPH4
  gRNA/shRNA sequence: CAAAGAGTCACGCGCTTTCAA
  Species: H. sapiens (human)
  Entrez Gene: NXPH4 (a.k.a. NPH4)
  Promoter: TRE
  Cloning method: Restriction Enzyme; 5′ cloning site AgeI (destroyed during cloning); 3′ cloning site EcoRI (not destroyed)
  Sequencing primers: 5′ pLKO-seq: ggcagggatattcaccattatcgtttcaga
Terms and licenses: Academic/Nonprofit Terms; Industry Terms: Not Available to Industry
How to cite: TET-pLKO-neo NXPH4-sh1 was a gift from Roland Friedel (Addgene plasmid # 163744 ; http://n2t.net/addgene:163744 ; RRID:Addgene_163744)
