[The description below was written by a language model from this plasmid's Addgene catalogue record and pLannotate feature annotations shown in this document.]
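Description:
TET-pLKO-neo NXPH4-sh1 is a third-generation, self-inactivating lentiviral RNAi vector built on the all-in-one Tet-pLKO-Neo backbone and designed for doxycycline-inducible knockdown of human NXPH4 (neurexophilin 4). The 9,143 bp plasmid is propagated in E. coli through a high-copy ColE1/pUC-type origin with ampicillin selection (AmpR), and it also carries an f1 origin and remnants of lac and phage-promoter cloning sequences from the parental plasmid. The viral genome is transcribed from an RSV promoter fused to a truncated HIV-1 5' LTR. It includes the Ψ packaging signal with a gag fragment, the RRE for Rev-dependent export, a cPPT/CTS element and a ΔU3 3' LTR, followed by an SV40 polyadenylation signal and SV40 origin. Because the viral genes are absent, packaging functions must be supplied in trans.

The payload is a short hairpin against NXPH4, cloned between the AgeI and EcoRI sites (the AgeI site was destroyed in cloning). The catalogue lists its promoter as "TRE", whereas the feature table annotates an H1-2O2 promoter, a human H1 RNA polymerase III promoter variant carrying tet operator sequences. The hairpin itself is not annotated as a feature. A second cassette uses the human PGK promoter, followed by a rabbit β-globin intron, to express the TetR repressor and, through an EMCV IRES, the neomycin resistance gene. TetR binds the operators and silences the shRNA until tetracycline or doxycycline releases it, so knockdown can be switched on in transduced cells. Stably transduced mammalian cells are selected with G418. An attL2-like site and a nef fragment are also annotated near the 3' LTR, with no role stated in the record.
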