Features (pLannotate 1.2.2; 30 found; start..end, strand, type, name):
    516..1088    +  intron         β-globin intron: intron from rabbit β-globin gene
   1143..1161    +  promoter       T7 promoter: promoter for bacteriophage T7 RNA polymerase
   1172..1792    +  CDS            tetR: TETR2_ECOLX - Experimental evidence at protein level: Swiss-Prot protein existence level 1. TetR is the repressor of the tetracycline resistance element; its N-terminal region forms a helix-turn-helix structure and binds DNA. Binding of tetracycline to TetR reduces the repressor affinity for the tetracycline resistance gene (tetA) promoter operator sites. From Escherichia coli.
   1938..2400    +  misc_feature   IRES: internal ribosome entry site (IRES) of the encephalomyocarditis virus (EMCV)
   2407..3198    +  CDS            neo: KKA2_KLEPN - Also known as kan, nptII. Experimental evidence at protein level: Swiss-Prot protein existence level 1. Resistance to kanamycin, neomycin, paromomycin, ribostamycin, butirosin and gentamicin B. From Klebsiella pneumoniae.
   3230..3329    -  protein_bind   attL2: mutant version of attL; recombination site for the Gateway® LR reaction LR Clonase™
   3388..3471    +  CDS            nef (fragment): NEF_HV1Z2 - Experimental evidence at protein level: Swiss-Prot protein existence level 1. Extracellular Nef protein targets CD4(+) T-lymphocytes for apoptosis by interacting with CXCR4 surface receptors. From Human immunodeficiency virus type 1 group M subtype D (isolate Z2/CDC-Z34) (HIV-1).
   3473..3706    +  LTR            3' LTR (ΔU3): self-inactivating 3' long terminal repeat (LTR) from HIV-1
   3778..3899    +  polyA_signal   SV40 poly(A) signal: SV40 polyadenylation signal
   3939..4074    +  rep_origin     SV40 ori: SV40 origin of replication
   4095..4113    -  promoter       T7 promoter: promoter for bacteriophage T7 RNA polymerase
   4121..4276    +  CDS            lacZα (fragment): LacZα fragment of β-galactosidase; lacZ fragment
   4281..4709    +  rep_origin     f1 ori (sequence partly withheld): f1 bacteriophage origin of replication; arrow indicates direction of (+) strand synthesis
   4762..4866    +  promoter       AmpR promoter: bla
   4867..5727    +  CDS            AmpR: β-lactamase; bla; confers resistance to ampicillin, carbenicillin, and related antibiotics
   5898..6486    +  rep_origin     ori: high-copy-number ColE1/pMB1/pBR322/pUC origin of replication
   6669..6761    +  CDS            lacI (fragment): lac repressor; lacI; The lac repressor binds to the lac operator to inhibit transcription in E. coli. This inhibition can be relieved by adding lactose or isopropyl-β-D-thiogalactopyranoside (IPTG).
   6774..6795    +  protein_bind   CAP binding site: CAP binding activates transcription in the presence of cAMP. E. coli catabolite activator protein
   6810..6840    +  promoter       lac promoter: promoter for the E. coli lac operon
   6848..6864    +  protein_bind   lac operator: The lac repressor binds to the lac operator to inhibit transcription in E. coli. This inhibition can be relieved by adding lactose or isopropyl-β-D-thiogalactopyranoside (IPTG). lac repressor encoded by lacI
   6909..6927    +  promoter       T3 promoter: promoter for bacteriophage T3 RNA polymerase
   6955..7181    +  promoter       RSV promoter: Rous sarcoma virus enhancer/promoter
   7182..7362    +  LTR            5' LTR (truncated): truncated 5' long terminal repeat (LTR) from HIV-1
   7409..7534    +  misc_feature   HIV-1 Ψ: packaging signal of human immunodeficiency virus type 1
   7518..7881    +  CDS            HIV-1 gag (fragment): gag protein from human immunodeficiency virus 1; gag
   8027..8260    +  misc_feature   RRE: The Rev response element (RRE) of HIV-1 allows for Rev-dependent mRNA export from the nucleus to the cytoplasm.
   8637..8737    +  CDS            Rev (fragment): human immunodeficiency virus 1 (HIV-1) Rev protein; rev; enhances nuclear export of unspliced and incompletely spliced viral mRNAs
   8778..8872    +  promoter       H1-2O2 promoter: doxycycline-inducible variant of the human H1 RNA promoter (Henriksen et al., 2007)
   8974..9091    +  misc_feature   cPPT/CTS: central polypurine tract and central termination sequence of HIV-1
   9140..507     +  promoter       hPGK promoter (across the origin): human phosphoglycerate kinase 1 promoter
>Addgene plasmid #163744 | TET-pLKO-neo NXPH4-sh1 | addgene full sequence | sequence record 322872 | Addgene NGS Result
TTGGGGTTGCGCCTTTTCCAAGGCAGCCCTGGGTTTGCGCAGGGACGCGGCTGCTCTGGGCGTGGTTCCG
GGAAACGCAGCGGCGCCGACCCTGGGTCTCGCACATTCTTCACGTCCGTTCGCAGCGTCACCCGGATCTT
CGCCGCTACCCTTGTGGGCCCCCCGGCGACGCTTCCTGCTCCGCCCCTAAGTCGGGAAGGTTCCTTGCGG
TTCGCGGCGTGCCGGACGTGACAAACGGAAGCCGCACGTCTCACTAGTACCCTCGCAGACGGACAGCGCC
AGGGAGCAATGGCAGCGCGCCGACCGCGATGGGCTGTGGCCAATAGCGGCTGCTCAGCAGGGCGCGCCGA
GAGCAGCGGCCGGGAAGGGGCGGTGCGGGAGGCGGGGTGTGGGGCGGTAGTGTGGGCCCTGTTCCTGCCC
GCGCGGTGTTCCGCATTCTGCAAGCCTCCGGAGCGCACGTCGGCAGTCGGCTCCCTCGTTGACCGAATCA
CCGACCTCTCTCCCCAGGGGGATCTGTGAGTTTGGGGACCCTTGATTGTTCTTTCTTTTTCGCTATTGTA
AAATTCATGTTATATGGAGGGGGCAAAGTTTTCAGGGTGTTGTTTAGAATGGGAAGATGTCCCTTGTATC
ACCATGGACCCTCATGATAATTTTGTTTCTTTCACTTTCTACTCTGTTGACAACCATTGTCTCCTCTTAT
TTTCTTTTCATTTTCTGTAACTTTTTCGTTAAACTTTAGCTTGCATTTGTAACGAATTTTTAAATTCACT
TTTGTTTATTTGTCAGATTGTAAGTACTTTCTCTAATCACTTTTTTTTCAAGGCAATCAGGGTATATTAT
ATTGTACTTCAGCACAGTTTTAGAGAACAATTGTTATAATTAAATGATAAGGTAGAATATTTCTGCATAT
AAATTCTGGCTGGCGTGGAAATATTCTTATTGGTAGAAACAACTACATCCTGGTCATCATCCTGCCTTTC
TCTTTATGGTTACAATGATATACACTGTTTGAGATGAGGATAAAATACTCTGAGTCCAAACCGGGCCCCT
CTGCTAACCATGTTCATGCCTTCTTCTTTTTCCTACAGCTCCTGGGCAACGTGCTGGTTATTGTGCTGTC
TCATCATTTTGGCAAAGAATTGTAATACGACTCACTATAGGGCGAATTGATATGTCTAGATTAGATAAAA
GTAAAGTGATTAACAGCGCATTAGAGCTGCTTAATGAGGTCGGAATCGAAGGTTTAACAACCCGTAAACT
CGCCCAGAAGCTAGGTGTAGAGCAGCCTACATTGTATTGGCATGTAAAAAATAAGCGGGCTTTGCTCGAC
GCCTTAGCCATTGAGATGTTAGATAGGCACCATACTCACTTTTGCCCTTTAGAAGGGGAAAGCTGGCAAG
ATTTTTTACGTAATAACGCTAAAAGTTTTAGATGTGCTTTACTAAGTCATCGCGATGGAGCAAAAGTACA
TTTAGGTACACGGCCTACAGAAAAACAGTATGAAACTCTCGAAAATCAATTAGCCTTTTTATGCCAACAA
GGTTTTTCACTAGAGAATGCATTATATGCACTCAGCGCTGTGGGGCATTTTACTTTAGGTTGCGTATTGG
AAGATCAAGAGCATCAAGTCGCTAAAGAAGAAAGGGAAACACCTACTACTGATAGTATGCCGCCATTATT
ACGACAAGCTATCGAATTATTTGATCACCAAGGTGCAGAGCCAGCCTTCTTATTCGGCCTTGAATTGATC
ATATGCGGATTAGAAAAACAACTTAAATGTGAAAGTGGGTCCGCGTACAGCGGCTCCCGGGAGTTCTAGG
GATCTGCCCCTCTCCCTCCCCCCCCCCTAACGTTACTGGCCGAAGCCGCTTGGAATAAGGCCGGTGTGCG
TTTGTCTATATGTTATTTTCCACCATATTGCCGTCTTTTGGCAATGTGAGGGCCCGGAAACCTGGCCCTG
TCTTCTTGACGAGCATTCCTAGGGGTCTTTCCCCTCTCGCCAAAGGAATGCAAGGTCTGTTGAATGTCGT
GAAGGAAGCAGTTCCTCTGGAAGCTTCTTGAAGACAAACAACGTCTGTAGCGACCCTTTGCAGGCAGCGG
AACCCCCCACCTGGCGACAGGTGCCTCTGCGGCCAAAAGCCACGTGTATAAGATACACCTGCAAAGGCGG
CACAACCCCAGTGCCACGTTGTGAGTTGGATAGTTGTGGAAAGAGTCAAATGGCTCTCCTCAAGCGTATT
CAACAAGGGGCTGAAGGATGCCCAGAAGGTACCCCATTGTATGGGATCTGATCTGGGGCCTCGGTGCACA
TGCTTTACATGTGTTTAGTCGAGGTTAAAAAAACGTCTAGGCCCCCCGAACCACGGGGACGTGGTTTTCC
TTTGAAAAACACGATGATAAGGATCCATGATTGAACAAGATGGATTGCACGCAGGTTCTCCGGCCGCTTG
GGTGGAGAGGCTATTCGGCTATGACTGGGCACAACAGACAATCGGCTGCTCTGATGCCGCCGTGTTCCGG
CTGTCAGCGCAGGGGCGCCCGGTTCTTTTTGTCAAGACCGACCTGTCCGGTGCCCTGAATGAACTGCAGG
ACGAGGCAGCGCGGCTATCGTGGCTGGCCACGACGGGCGTTCCTTGCGCAGCTGTGCTCGACGTTGTCAC
TGAAGCGGGAAGGGACTGGCTGCTATTGGGCGAAGTGCCGGGGCAGGATCTCCTGTCATCTCACCTTGCT
CCTGCCGAGAAAGTATCCATCATGGCTGATGCAATGCGGCGGCTGCATACGCTTGATCCGGCTACCTGCC
CATTCGACCACCAAGCGAAACATCGCATCGAGCGAGCACGTACTCGGATGGAAGCCGGTCTTGTCGATCA
GGATGATCTGGACGAAGAGCATCAGGGGCTCGCGCCAGCCGAACTGTTCGCCAGGCTCAAGGCGCGCATG
CCCGACGGCGAGGATCTCGTCGTGACCCATGGCGATGCCTGCTTGCCGAATATCATGGTGGAAAATGGCC
GCTTTTCTGGATTCATCGACTGTGGCCGGCTGGGTGTGGCGGACCGCTATCAGGACATAGCGTTGGCTAC
CCGTGATATTGCTGAAGAGCTTGGCGGCGAATGGGCTGACCGCTTCCTCGTGCTTTACGGTATCGCCGCT
CCCGATTCGCAGCGCATCGCCTTCTATCGCCTTCTTGACGAGTTCTTCTGAGGTACCTTTTTTAAGGGTG
GGCGCGCCGACCCAGCTTTCTTGTACAAAGTTGGCATTATAAGAAAGCATTGCTTATCAATTTGTTGCAA
CGAACAGGTCACTATCAGTCAAAATAAAATCATTATTTGCCATCCAGCTGATATCCGCCCGCCCCACGAC
CCGCAGCGCCCGACCGAAAGGAGCGCACGACCCCATGCATCGGTACCTTTAAGACCAATGACTTACAAGG
CAGCTGTAGATCTTAGCCACTTTTTAAAAGAAAAGGGGGGACTGGAAGGGCTAATTCACTCCCAACGAAG
ACAAGATCTGCTTTTTGCTTGTACTGGGTCTCTCTGGTTAGACCAGATCTGAGCCTGGGAGCTCTCTGGC
TAACTAGGGAACCCACTGCTTAAGCCTCAATAAAGCTTGCCTTGAGTGCTTCAAGTAGTGTGTGCCCGTC
TGTTGTGTGACTCTGGTAACTAGAGATCCCTCAGACCCTTTTAGTCAGTGTGGAAAATCTCTAGCAGTAG
TAGTTCATGTCATCTTATTATTCAGTATTTATAACTTGCAAAGAAATGAATATCAGAGAGTGAGAGGAAC
TTGTTTATTGCAGCTTATAATGGTTACAAATAAAGCAATAGCATCACAAATTTCACAAATAAAGCATTTT
TTTCACTGCATTCTAGTTGTGGTTTGTCCAAACTCATCAATGTATCTTATCATGTCTGGCTCTAGCTATC
CCGCCCCTAACTCCGCCCATCCCGCCCCTAACTCCGCCCAGTTCCGCCCATTCTCCGCCCCATGGCTGAC
TAATTTTTTTTATTTATGCAGAGGCCGAGGCCGCCTCGGCCTCTGAGCTATTCCAGAAGTAGTGAGGAGG
CTTTTTTGGAGGCCTAGGGACGTACCCAATTCGCCCTATAGTGAGTCGTATTACGCGCGCTCACTGGCCG
TCGTTTTACAACGTCGTGACTGGGAAAACCCTGGCGTTACCCAACTTAATCGCCTTGCAGCACATCCCCC
TTTCGCCAGCTGGCGTAATAGCGAAGAGGCCCGCACCGATCGCCCTTCCCAACAGTTGCGCAGCCTGAAT
GGCGAATGGG
[124 nt withheld, positions 4281-4404]
C
[91 nt withheld, positions 4406-4496]
A
[49 nt withheld, positions 4498-4546]
CCTTTGACGTTGGAGTCCACGTTCTTT
[37 nt withheld, positions 4574-4610]
ACCCTATCTCGGTCTATTCTTTTGATTTATAAGGGATTTTGCCGATTTCGGCCTATTGGTTAAAAAATGA
GCTGATTTAACAAAAATTTAACGCGAATTTTAACAAAATATTAACGCTTACAATTTAGGTGGCACTTTTC
GGGGAAATGTGCGCGGAACCCCTATTTGTTTATTTTTCTAAATACATTCAAATATGTATCCGCTCATGAG
ACAATAACCCTGATAAATGCTTCAATAATATTGAAAAAGGAAGAGTATGAGTATTCAACATTTCCGTGTC
GCCCTTATTCCCTTTTTTGCGGCATTTTGCCTTCCTGTTTTTGCTCACCCAGAAACGCTGGTGAAAGTAA
AAGATGCTGAAGATCAGTTGGGTGCACGAGTGGGTTACATCGAACTGGATCTCAACAGCGGTAAGATCCT
TGAGAGTTTTCGCCCCGAAGAACGTTTTCCAATGATGAGCACTTTTAAAGTTCTGCTATGTGGCGCGGTA
TTATCCCGTATTGACGCCGGGCAAGAGCAACTCGGTCGCCGCATACACTATTCTCAGAATGACTTGGTTG
AGTACTCACCAGTCACAGAAAAGCATCTTACGGATGGCATGACAGTAAGAGAATTATGCAGTGCTGCCAT
AACCATGAGTGATAACACTGCGGCCAACTTACTTCTGACAACGATCGGAGGACCGAAGGAGCTAACCGCT
TTTTTGCACAACATGGGGGATCATGTAACTCGCCTTGATCGTTGGGAACCGGAGCTGAATGAAGCCATAC
CAAACGACGAGCGTGACACCACGATGCCTGTAGCAATGGCAACAACGTTGCGCAAACTATTAACTGGCGA
ACTACTTACTCTAGCTTCCCGGCAACAATTAATAGACTGGATGGAGGCGGATAAAGTTGCAGGACCACTT
CTGCGCTCGGCCCTTCCGGCTGGCTGGTTTATTGCTGATAAATCTGGAGCCGGTGAGCGTGGGTCTCGCG
GTATCATTGCAGCACTGGGGCCAGATGGTAAGCCCTCCCGTATCGTAGTTATCTACACGACGGGGAGTCA
GGCAACTATGGATGAACGAAATAGACAGATCGCTGAGATAGGTGCCTCACTGATTAAGCATTGGTAACTG
TCAGACCAAGTTTACTCATATATACTTTAGATTGATTTAAAACTTCATTTTTAATTTAAAAGGATCTAGG
TGAAGATCCTTTTTGATAATCTCATGACCAAAATCCCTTAACGTGAGTTTTCGTTCCACTGAGCGTCAGA
CCCCGTAGAAAAGATCAAAGGATCTTCTTGAGATCCTTTTTTTCTGCGCGTAATCTGCTGCTTGCAAACA
AAAAAACCACCGCTACCAGCGGTGGTTTGTTTGCCGGATCAAGAGCTACCAACTCTTTTTCCGAAGGTAA
CTGGCTTCAGCAGAGCGCAGATACCAAATACTGTTCTTCTAGTGTAGCCGTAGTTAGGCCACCACTTCAA
GAACTCTGTAGCACCGCCTACATACCTCGCTCTGCTAATCCTGTTACCAGTGGCTGCTGCCAGTGGCGAT
AAGTCGTGTCTTACCGGGTTGGACTCAAGACGATAGTTACCGGATAAGGCGCAGCGGTCGGGCTGAACGG
GGGGTTCGTGCACACAGCCCAGCTTGGAGCGAACGACCTACACCGAACTGAGATACCTACAGCGTGAGCT
ATGAGAAAGCGCCACGCTTCCCGAAGGGAGAAAGGCGGACAGGTATCCGGTAAGCGGCAGGGTCGGAACA
GGAGAGCGCACGAGGGAGCTTCCAGGGGGAAACGCCTGGTATCTTTATAGTCCTGTCGGGTTTCGCCACC
TCTGACTTGAGCGTCGATTTTTGTGATGCTCGTCAGGGGGGCGGAGCCTATGGAAAAACGCCAGCAACGC
GGCCTTTTTACGGTTCCTGGCCTTTTGCTGGCCTTTTGCTCACATGTTCTTTCCTGCGTTATCCCCTGAT
TCTGTGGATAACCGTATTACCGCCTTTGAGTGAGCTGATACCGCTCGCCGCAGCCGAACGACCGAGCGCA
GCGAGTCAGTGAGCGAGGAAGCGGAAGAGCGCCCAATACGCAAACCGCCTCTCCCCGCGCGTTGGCCGAT
TCATTAATGCAGCTGGCACGACAGGTTTCCCGACTGGAAAGCGGGCAGTGAGCGCAACGCAATTAATGTG
AGTTAGCTCACTCATTAGGCACCCCAGGCTTTACACTTTATGCTTCCGGCTCGTATGTTGTGTGGAATTG
TGAGCGGATAACAATTTCACACAGGAAACAGCTATGACCATGATTACGCCAAGCGCGCAATTAACCCTCA
CTAAAGGGAACAAAAGCTGGAGCTGCAAGCTTAATGTAGTCTTATGCAATACTCTTGTAGTCTTGCAACA
TGGTAACGATGAGTTAGCAACATGCCTTACAAGGAGAGAAAAAGCACCGTGCATGCCGATTGGTGGAAGT
AAGGTGGTACGATCGTGCCTTATTAGGAAGGCAACAGACGGGTCTGACATGGATTGGACGAACCACTGAA
TTGCCGCATTGCAGAGATATTGTATTTAAGTGCCTAGCTCGATACATAAACGGGTCTCTCTGGTTAGACC
AGATCTGAGCCTGGGAGCTCTCTGGCTAACTAGGGAACCCACTGCTTAAGCCTCAATAAAGCTTGCCTTG
AGTGCTTCAAGTAGTGTGTGCCCGTCTGTTGTGTGACTCTGGTAACTAGAGATCCCTCAGACCCTTTTAG
TCAGTGTGGAAAATCTCTAGCAGTGGCGCCCGAACAGGGACTTGAAAGCGAAAGGGAAACCAGAGGAGCT
CTCTCGACGCAGGACTCGGCTTGCTGAAGCGCGCACGGCAAGAGGCGAGGGGCGGCGACTGGTGAGTACG
CCAAAAATTTTGACTAGCGGAGGCTAGAAGGAGAGAGATGGGTGCGAGAGCGTCAGTATTAAGCGGGGGA
GAATTAGATCGCGATGGGAAAAAATTCGGTTAAGGCCAGGGGGAAAGAAAAAATATAAATTAAAACATAT
AGTATGGGCAAGCAGGGAGCTAGAACGATTCGCAGTTAATCCTGGCCTGTTAGAAACATCAGAAGGCTGT
AGACAAATACTGGGACAGCTACAACCATCCCTTCAGACAGGATCAGAAGAACTTAGATCATTATATAATA
CAGTAGCAACCCTCTATTGTGTGCATCAAAGGATAGAGATAAAAGACACCAAGGAAGCTTTAGACAAGAT
AGAGGAAGAGCAAAACAAAAGTAAGACCACCGCACAGCAAGCGGCCGCTGATCTTCAGACCTGGAGGAGG
AGATATGAGGGACAATTGGAGAAGTGAATTATATAAATATAAAGTAGTAAAAATTGAACCATTAGGAGTA
GCACCCACCAAGGCAAAGAGAAGAGTGGTGCAGAGAGAAAAAAGAGCAGTGGGAATAGGAGCTTTGTTCC
TTGGGTTCTTGGGAGCAGCAGGAAGCACTATGGGCGCAGCGTCAATGACGCTGACGGTACAGGCCAGACA
ATTATTGTCTGGTATAGTGCAGCAGCAGAACAATTTGCTGAGGGCTATTGAGGCGCAACAGCATCTGTTG
CAACTCACAGTCTGGGGCATCAAGCAGCTCCAGGCAAGAATCCTGGCTGTGGAAAGATACCTAAAGGATC
AACAGCTCCTGGGGATTTGGGGTTGCTCTGGAAAACTCATTTGCACCACTGCTGTGCCTTGGAATGCTAG
TTGGAGTAATAAATCTCTGGAACAGATTTGGAATCACACGACCTGGATGGAGTGGGACAGAGAAATTAAC
AATTACACAAGCTTAATACACTCCTTAATTGAAGAATCGCAAAACCAGCAAGAAAAGAATGAACAAGAAT
TATTGGAATTAGATAAATGGGCAAGTTTGTGGAATTGGTTTAACATAACAAATTGGCTGTGGTATATAAA
ATTATTCATAATGATAGTAGGAGGCTTGGTAGGTTTAAGAATAGTTTTTGCTGTACTTTCTATAGTGAAT
AGAGTTAGGCAGGGATATTCACCATTATCGTTTCAGACCCACCTCCCAACCCCGAGGGGACCCGACAGGC
CCGAAGGAATAGAAGAAGAAGGTGGAGAGAGAGACAGAGACAGATCCATTCGATTAGTGAACGGATCTCG
ACGGTATCGATCACGAGACTAGCCTCGAGCGGCCGCAATATTTGCATGTCGCTATGTGTTCTGGGAAATC
ACCATAAACGTGAAATCCCTATCAGTGATAGAGACTTATAAGTTCCCTATCAGTGATAGAGACACCGGCA
AAGAGTCACGCGCTTTCAACTCGAGTTGAAAGCGCGTGACTCTTTGTTTTTTGAATTCTCGACCTCGAGA
CAAATGGCAGTATTCATCCACAATTTTAAAAGAAAAGGGGGGATTGGGGGGTACAGTGCAGGGGAAAGAA
TAGTAGACATAATAGCAACAGACATACAAACTAAAGAATTACAAAAACAAATTACAAAAATTCAAAATTT
TCGGGTTTATTACAGGGACAGCAGAGATCCACTTTGGCCGCGGCTCGAGGGGG
